Addgene plasmid #25505: TARBP1
Purpose: Bacterial expression for structure determination; may not be full ORF
Depositing lab: Cheryl Arrowsmith. Depositing organization: University of Toronto.
Backbone
  Vector backbone: pET28a-LIC
  Backbone manufacturer: SGC
  Backbone size w/o insert (bp): 7328
  Vector type: Bacterial Expression
Growth in bacteria
  Bacterial resistance: Kanamycin, 50 μg/mL
  Growth temperature: 37°C
  Growth strain: DH5alpha
  Copy number: Low Copy
Gene/Insert
  Gene/Insert name: TARBP1 (alt names: PDB: 2HA8; TAR (HIV-1) RNA binding protein 1; FLJ30482, TRM3, TRP-185, TRP185)
  Species: H. sapiens (human)
  Insert size (bp): 552
  Entrez Gene: TARBP1 (a.k.a. RP5-827C21.5, TRM3, TRP-185, TRP185)
  Tag / fusion protein: His (N terminal on insert)
  Cloning method: Restriction Enzyme
  Sequencing primers: 5′ T7; 3′ T7-term
Terms and licenses: Academic/Nonprofit Terms; Industry Terms: Not Available to Industry
Depositor comments: PDB: 2HA8 http://www.thesgc.org/structures/2HA8/
How to cite: TARBP1 was a gift from Cheryl Arrowsmith (Addgene plasmid # 25505 ; http://n2t.net/addgene:25505 ; RRID:Addgene_25505)
