[The description below was written by a language model from this plasmid's Addgene catalogue record.]
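Description:
TARBP1 is a bacterial expression plasmid built on the pET28a-LIC backbone, a ligation-independent-cloning derivative of pET28a produced by a structural genomics group. The backbone is recorded as 7328 bp without insert. The plasmid is selected with kanamycin, is listed as low copy, and is maintained in a standard cloning strain. No feature table accompanies the record, so the origin of replication and the promoter are not explicitly stated. However, the listed sequencing primers (T7 forward and T7 terminator) match the usual pET arrangement, in which the insert sits between a T7 promoter and T7 terminator and is expressed in an E. coli host that supplies T7 RNA polymerase.

The insert is a 552 bp fragment of human TARBP1, which encodes TAR (HIV-1) RNA binding protein 1, also known as TRP-185 or TRM3. It carries an N-terminal His tag, which allows purification of the recombinant protein by immobilised metal affinity chromatography. The record cautions that the insert may not be the full open reading frame, and its short length suggests a single domain or truncated segment chosen for crystallisation rather than the whole protein, though the residue boundaries are not given. The stated purpose is production of protein in bacteria for structure determination, and the depositor comments link the construct to a deposited Protein Data Bank structure. The cloning method is recorded as restriction enzyme despite the LIC-type backbone. The plasmid is available to academic and nonprofit users only.
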