>Addgene plasmid #25505 | TARBP1 | depositor partial sequence | sequence record 11909 | Author sequence
AACAGTCGTGTTTCCGACTTAGACCTGGAGCTCCTGTTTCAGGATCGTGCTGCCAGACTTGGAAAGTCAA
TTAGTAGACTCATCGTTGTGGCCTCGCTCATCGACAAACCGACCAATTTAGGAGGACTGTGCAGGACCTG
TGAGGTATTTGGGGCTTCAGTGCTCGTTGTTGGCAGCCTTCAGTGTATCAGCGACAAACAGTTTCAGCAC
CTCAGTGTCTCTGCAGAACAGTGGCTTCCTCTAGTGGAGGTAAAACCACCTCAGCTAATTGATTATCTGC
AGCAGAAGAAAACAGAAGGTTATACCATCATTGGAGTGGAACAAACTGCCAAAAGTTTAGACCTAACCCA
ATATTGCTTTCCTGAGAAATCTCTGCTCTTGTTGGGAAATGAACGTGAGGGAATTCCAGCAAATCTGATC
CAACAGTTGGACGTTTGTGTGGAAATTCCTCAACAGGGCATTATCCGCTCCCTGAATGTCCATGTGAGTG
GAGCCCTGCTGATCTGGGAGTACACCAGGCAGCAGCTGCTCTCGCACGGAGATACCAAGCCA
