>Addgene plasmid #25505 | TARBP1 | addgene partial sequence | sequence record 31486 | 25505 with LacI-R
CACCCTGAATTGACTCTCTTCCGGGCGCTATCATGCCATACCGCGAAAGGTTTTGCGCCATTCGATGGTG
TCCGGGATCTCGACGCTCTCCCTTATGCGACTCCTGCATTAGGAAGCAGCCCAGTAGTAGGTTGAGGCCG
TTGAGCACCGCCGCCGCAAGGAATGGTGCATGCAAGGAGATGGCGCCCAACAGTCCCCCGGCCACGGGGC
CTGCCACCATACCCACGCCGAAACAAGCGCTCATGAGCCCGAAGTGGCGAGCCCGATCTTCCCCATCGGT
GATGTCGGCGATATAGGCGCCAGCAACCGCACCTGTGGCGCCGGTGATGCCGGCCACGATGCGTCCGGCG
TAGAGGATCGAGATCTCGATCCCGCGAAATTAATACGACTCACTATAGGGGAATTGTGAGCGGATAACAA
TTCCCCTCTAGAAATAATTTTGTTTAACTTTAAGAAGGAGATATACCATGGGCAGCAGCCATCATCATCA
TCATCACAGCAGCGGCCTGGTTCCGCGTGGTAGTAACAGTCGTGTTTCCGACTTAGACCTGGAGCTCCTG
TTTCAGGATCGTGCTGCCAGACTTGGAAAGTCAATTAGTAGACTCATCGTTGTGGCCTCGCTCATCGACA
AACCGACCAATTTAGGAGGACTGTGCAGGACCTGTGAGGTATTTGGGGCTTCAGTGCTCGTTGTTGGCAG
CCTTCAGTGTATCAGCGACAAACAGTTTCAGCACCTCAGTGTCTCTGCAGAACAGTGGCTTCCTCTAGTG
GAGGTAAAACCACCTCAGCTAATTGATTATCTGCAGCAGAAGAAAACAGAAGGTTATACCATCATTGGAG
TGGAACAAACTGCCAAAAAGTTTAGACCTAACCCAATATTGCTTTCCTGAGAAATCTCTGCTCTTGTTGG
GAAATGAACGTGAGGGAATTCCAGCAAATCTGATCCAACAGTTGGACG
